>Addgene plasmid #220782 | pGLO-Blue | addgene full sequence | sequence record 437912 | Addgene NGS Result
ATCGATGCATAATGTGCCTGTCAAATGGACGAAGCAGGGATTCTGCAAACCCTATGCTACTCCGTCAAGC
CGTCAATTGTCTGATTCGTTACCAATTATGACAACTTGACGGCTACATCATTCACTTTTTCTTCACAACC
GGCACGGAACTCGCTCGGGCTGGCCCCGGTGCATTTTTTAAATACCCGCGAGAAATAGAGTTGATCGTCA
AAACCAACATTGCGACCGACGGTGGCGATAGGCATCCGGGTGGTGCTCAAAAGCAGCTTCGCCTGGCTGA
TACGTTGGTCCTCGCGCCAGCTTAAGACGCTAATCCCTAACTGCTGGCGGAAAAGATGTGACAGACGCGA
CGGCGACAAGCAAACATGCTGTGCGACGCTGGCGATATCAAAATTGCTGTCTGCCAGGTGATCGCTGATG
TACTGACAAGCCTCGCGTACCCGATTATCCATCGGTGGATGGAGCGACTCGTTAATCGCTTCCATGCGCC
GCAGTAACAATTGCTCAAGCAGATTTATCGCCAGCAGCTCCGAATAGCGCCCTTCCCCTTGCCCGGCGTT
AATGATTTGCCCAAACAGGTCGCTGAAATGCGGCTGGTGCGCTTCATCCGGGCGAAAGAACCCCGTATTG
GCAAATATTGACGGCCAGTTAAGCCATTCATGCCAGTAGGCGCGCGGACGAAAGTAAACCCACTGGTGAT
ACCATTCGCGAGCCTCCGGATGACGACCGTAGTGATGAATCTCTCCTGGCGGGAACAGCAAAATATCACC
CGGTCGGCAAACAAATTCTCGTCCCTGATTTTTCACCACCCCCTGACCGCGAATGGTGAGATTGAGAATA
TAACCTTTCATTCCCAGCGGTCGGTCGATAAAAAAATCGAGATAACCGTTGGCCTCAATCGGCGTTAAAC
CCGCCACCAGATGGGCATTAAACGAGTATCCCGGCAGCAGGGGATCATTTTGCGCTTCAGCCATACTTTT
CATACTCCCGCCATTCAGAGAAGAAACCAATTGTCCATATTGCATCAGACATTGCCGTCACTGCGTCTTT
TACTGGCTCTTCTCGCTAACCAAACCGGTAACCCCGCTTATTAAAAGCATTCTGTAACAAAGCGGGACCA
AAGCCATGACAAAAACGCGTAACAAAAGTGTCTATAATCACGGCAGAAAAGTCCACATTGATTATTTGCA
CGGCGTCACACTTTGCTATGCCATAGCATTTTTATCCATAAGATTAGCGGATCCTACCTGACGCTTTTTA
TCGCAACTCTCTACTGTTTCTCCATACCCGTTTTTTTGGGCTAGAAATAATTTTGTTTAACTTTAAGAAG
GAGATATACATATGGCTAGCAAAGGAGAAGAACTTTTCACTGGAGTTGTCCCAATTCTTGTTGAATTAGA
TGGTGATGTTAATGGGCACAAATTTTCTGTCAGTGGAGAGGGTGAAGGTGATGCTACATACGGAAAGCTT
ACCCTTAAATTTATTTGCACTACTGGAAAACTACCTGTTCCATGGCCAACACTTGTCACTACTTTCTCTT
ATGGTGTTCAATGCTTTTCCCGTTATCCGGATCATATGAAACGGCATGACTTTTTCAAGAGTGCCATGCC
CGAAGGTTATGTACAGGAACGCACTATATCTTTCAAAGATGACGGGAACTACAAGACGCGTGCTGAAGTC
AAGTTTGAAGGTGATACCCTTGTTAATCGTATCGAGTTAAAAGGTATTGATTTTAAAGAAGATGGAAACA
TTCTCGGACACAAACTCGAGTACAACTATAACTCACACAATGTATACATCACGGCAGACAAACAAAAGAA
TGGAATCAAAGCTAACTTCAAAATTCGCCACAACATTGAAGATGGATCCGTTCAACTAGCAGACCATTAT
CAACAAAATACTCCAATTGGCGATGGCCCTGTCCTTTTACCAGACAACCATTACCTGTCGACACAATCTG
CCCTTTCGAAAGATCCCAACGAAAAGCGTGACCACATGGTCCTTCTTGAGTTTGTAACTGCTGCTGGGAT
TACACATGGCATGGATGAGCTCTACAAATAATGAATTCGGCCGCGTGAGGTCAGATGCTGAACGTCGGGT
CTCAAGCCGCAACGTCTTTCGTCTTCAATAACAACTGACAGCTAGCCTGACCCTAGGTATAATGTTGGTA
CCTACTAGAGAAAGAGGAGAAATAAGCCATGGCAAGCTTGGTTAAGAAAGATATGTGTATTAAGATGACG
ATGGAGGGTACTGTGAACGGTCACCATTTCAAATGCGTCGGTGAGGGTGAAGGCAAACCGTTCGAAGGTA
CCCAGGTTGAAAAGATCCGCATCACCGAAGGTGGCCCGCTGCCGTTTGCGTACGACATCCTGGCACCGTG
CTGCATGTACGGCAGCAAGACGTTCATTAAGCACGTATCGGGCATTCCTGATTACTTCAAAGAAAGCTTT
CCGGAGGGCTTTACGTGGGAGCGTACCCAGATTTTTGAGGACGGTGGTTATTTGACCATTCACCAAGATA
CCTCCCTGCAGGGCAATAACTTTATCTTCAAAGTTAATGTTATCGGCGCGAATTTCCCGGCGAATGGCCC
AGTGATGCAAAAGAAAACGGCGGGTTGGGAGCCGTGCGTGGAGATGCTGTACCCGCGTGATGGTGTCCTG
TGTGGTCAGAGCCTGATGGCCCTGAAATGTACCGACGGTAACCACCTGACCAGCCATCTGCGTACTACCT
ACCGCAGCCGTAAGCCGAGCAACGCCGTCAACATGCCGGAGTTTCACTTCGGCGACCATCGCATCGAAAT
TCTGAAAGCTGAGCAAGGTAAATTCTATGAACAATATGAGAGCGCGGTGGCACGTTATTGCGAAGCGGCT
CCGTCTAAGCTGGGTCATCACCACCATCACCATCACCATTAAGCATGCAAGCTTGGCTGTTTTGGCGGAT
GAGAGAAGATTTTCAGCCTGATACAGATTAAATCAGAACGCAGAAGCGGTCTGATAAAACAGAATTTGCC
TGGCGGCAGTAGCGCGGTGGTCCCACCTGACCCCATGCCGAACTCAGAAGTGAAACGCCGTAGCGCCGAT
GGTAGTGTGGGGTCTCCCCATGCGAGAGTAGGGAACTGCCAGGCATCAAATAAAACGAAAGGCTCAGTCG
AAAGACTGGGCCTTTCGTTTTATCTGTTGTTTGTCGGTGAACGCTCTCCTGAGTAGGACAAATCCGCCGG
GAGCGGATTTGAACGTTGCGAAGCAACGGCCCGGAGGGTGGCGGGCAGGACGCCCGCCATAAACTGCCAG
GCATCAAATTAAGCAGAAGGCCATCCTGACGGATGGCCTTTTTGCGTTTCTACAAACTCTTTTGTTTATT
TTTCTAAATACATTCAAATATGTATCCGCTCATGAGACAATAACCCTGATAAATGCTTCAATAATATTGA
AAAAGGAAGAGTATGAGTATTCAACATTTCCGTGTCGCCCTTATTCCCTTTTTTGCGGCATTTTGCCTTC
CTGTTTTTGCTCACCCAGAAACGCTGGTGAAAGTAAAAGATGCTGAAGATCAGTTGGGTGCACGAGTGGG
TTACATCGAACTGGATCTCAACAGCGGTAAGATCCTTGAGAGTTTTCGCCCCGAAGAACGTTTTCCAATG
ATGAGCACTTTTAAAGTTCTGCTATGTGGCGCGGTATTATCCCGTGTTGACGCCGGGCAAGAGCAACTCG
GTCGCCGCATACACTATTCTCAGAATGACTTGGTTGAGTACTCACCAGTCACAGAAAAGCATCTTACGGA
TGGCATGACAGTAAGAGAATTATGCAGTGCTGCCATAACCATGAGTGATAACACTGCGGCCAACTTACTT
CTGACAACGATCGGAGGACCGAAGGAGCTAACCGCTTTTTTGCACAACATGGGGGATCATGTAACTCGCC
TTGATCGTTGGGAACCGGAGCTGAATGAAGCCATACCAAACGACGAGCGTGACACCACGATGCCTGCAGC
AATGGCAACAACGTTGCGCAAACTATTAACTGGCGAACTACTTACTCTAGCTTCCCGGCAACAATTAATA
GACTGGATGGAGGCGGATAAAGTTGCAGGACCACTTCTGCGCTCGGCCCTTCCGGCTGGCTGGTTTATTG
CTGATAAATCTGGAGCCGGTGAGCGTGGGTCTCGCGGTATCATTGCAGCACTGGGGCCAGATGGTAAGCC
CTCCCGTATCGTAGTTATCTACACGACGGGGAGTCAGGCAACTATGGATGAACGAAATAGACAGATCGCT
GAGATAGGTGCCTCACTGATTAAGCATTGGTAACTGTCAGACCAAGTTTACTCATATATACTTTAGATTG
ATT
[125 nt withheld, positions 4344-4468]
C
[141 nt withheld, positions 4470-4610]
CCTTTGACGTTGGAGTCCACGTTCTTT
[37 nt withheld, positions 4638-4674]
ACCCTATCTCGGGCTATTCTTTTGATTTATAAGGGATTTTGCCGATTTCGGCCTATTGGTTAAAAAATGA
GCTGATTTAACAAAAATTTAACGCGAATTTTAACAAAATATTAACGTTTACAATTTAAAAGGATCTAGGT
GAAGATCCTTTTTGATAATCTCATGACCAAAATCCCTTAACGTGAGTTTTCGTTCCACTGAGCGTCAGAC
CCCGTAGAAAAGATCAAAGGATCTTCTTGAGATCCTTTTTTTCTGCGCGTAATCTGCTGCTTGCAAACAA
AAAAACCACCGCTACCAGCGGTGGTTTGTTTGCCGGATCAAGAGCTACCAACTCTTTTTCCGAAGGTAAC
TGGCTTCAGCAGAGCGCAGATACCAAATACTGTCCTTCTAGTGTAGCCGTAGTTAGGCCACCACTTCAAG
AACTCTGTAGCACCGCCTACATACCTCGCTCTGCTAATCCTGTTACCAGTGGCTGCTGCCAGTGGCGATA
AGTCGTGTCTTACCGGGTTGGACTCAAGACGATAGTTACCGGATAAGGCGCAGCGGTCGGGCTGAACGGG
GGGTTCGTGCACACAGCCCAGCTTGGAGCGAACGACCTACACCGAACTGAGATACCTACAGCGTGAGCTA
TGAGAAAGCGCCACGCTTCCCGAAGGGAGAAAGGCGGACAGGTATCCGGTAAGCGGCAGGGTCGGAACAG
GAGAGCGCACGAGGGAGCTTCCAGGGGGAAACGCCTGGTATCTTTATAGTCCTGTCGGGTTTCGCCACCT
CTGACTTGAGCGTCGATTTTTGTGATGCTCGTCAGGGGGGCGGAGCCTATGGAAAAACGCCAGCAACGCG
GCCTTTTTACGGTTCCTGGCCTTTTGCTGGCCTTTTGCTCACATGTTCTTTCCTGCGTTATCCCCTGATT
CTGTGGATAACCGTATTACCGCCTTTGAGTGAGCTGATACCGCTCGCCGCAGCCGAACGACCGAGCGCAG
CGAGTCAGTGAGCGAGGAAGCGGAAGAGCGCCTGATGCGGTATTTTCTCCTTACGCATCTGTGCGGTATT
TCACACCGCATATGGTGCACTCTCAGTACAATCTGCTCTGATGCCGCATAGTTAAGCCAGTATACACTCC
GCTATCGCTACGTGACTGGGTCATGGCTGCGCCCCGACACCCGCCAACACCCGCTGACGCGCCCTGACGG
GCTTGTCTGCTCCCGGCATCCGCTTACAGACAAGCTGTGACCGTCTCCGGGAGCTGCATGTGTCAGAGGT
TTTCACCGTCATCACCGAAACGCGCGAGGCAGAAGGAGATGGCGCCCAACAGTCCCCCGGCCACGGGGCC
TGCCACCATACCCACGCCGAAACAAGCGCTCATGAGCCCGAAGTGGCGAGCCCGATCTTCCCCATCGGTG
ATGTCGGCGATATAGGCGCCAGCAACCGCACCTGTGGCGCCGGTGATGCCGGCCACGATGCGTCCGGCGT
AGAGGATCTGCTCATGTTTGACAGCTTATC
Features (pLannotate 1.2.2; 17 found; start..end, strand, type, name):
     96..974     -  CDS            araC: L-arabinose regulatory protein; araC
   1001..1285    +  promoter       araBAD promoter: araBAD; promoter of the L-arabinose operon of E. coli; the araC regulatory gene is transcribed in the opposite direction (Guzman et al., 1995)
   1312..1334    +  RBS            RBS: efficient ribosome binding site from bacteriophage T7 gene 10 (Olins and Rangwala, 1989)
   1342..2061    +  CDS            Cycle 3 GFP: Cycle 3 GFP (Crameri et al., 1996) mammalian codon-optimized
   2199..2888    +  CDS            AQ14: AQ14 is a basic (constitutively fluorescent) red fluorescent protein published in 2005, derived from Actinia equina.
   2892..2909    +  CDS            6xHis: 6xHis affinity tag
   3008..3123    +  ncRNA          5S rRNA: Accession: RF00001 - 5S ribosomal RNA
   3127..3213    +  terminator     rrnB T1 terminator: Escherichia coli rrnB; transcription terminator T1 from the E. coli rrnB gene
   3305..3332    +  terminator     rrnB T2 terminator: transcription terminator T2 from the E. coli rrnB gene
   3351..3442    +  promoter       AmpR promoter: bla
   3443..4303    +  CDS            AmpR: β-lactamase; bla; confers resistance to ampicillin, carbenicillin, and related antibiotics
   4345..4725    +  rep_origin     M13 ori (sequence partly withheld): M13 bacteriophage origin of replication; arrow indicates direction of (+) strand synthesis
   4911..5499    +  rep_origin     ori: high-copy-number ColE1/pMB1/pBR322/pUC origin of replication
   5685..5825    -  misc_feature   bom: basis of mobility region from pBR322
   5927..5966    -  CDS            rop (fragment): Rop protein, which maintains plasmids at low copy number; rop
   5967..6152    -  CDS            TcR (fragment): tetracycline efflux protein; tet; confers resistance to tetracycline
   6162..6       +  promoter       tet promoter (fragment) (across the origin): E. coli promoter for tetracycline efflux protein gene
