[The description below was written by a language model from this plasmid's Addgene catalogue record and pLannotate feature annotations shown in this document.]
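Description:
pGLO-Blue is a bacterial expression plasmid of about 6.2 kb built on the Bio-Rad pGLO educational vector, into which a blue chromoprotein gene (aeBlue, about 714 bp) was cloned between the EcoRI and SphI sites, both of which are retained. It is maintained in E. coli through a high-copy ColE1/pUC-type origin and selected with ampicillin via the β-lactamase gene and its own promoter. The backbone also carries an M13 phage origin, the pBR322 bom region, and non-functional remnants of rop, the tetracycline resistance gene and the tet promoter.

The original pGLO arabinose-inducible cassette is intact. araC is transcribed divergently from the araBAD promoter, which drives Cycle 3 GFP through a T7 gene 10 ribosome binding site, so green fluorescence appears only when arabinose is supplied. The chromoprotein coding sequence lies immediately downstream of GFP in the same orientation. The automated annotation labels it as AQ14, a related Actinia equina protein, which most likely reflects sequence similarity to aeBlue. It carries a C-terminal histidine tag, catalogued as 8xHis although the annotation tool marks a 6xHis core, which allows metal-affinity purification. A 5S rRNA segment and the rrnB T1 and T2 terminators follow.

No separate promoter for the chromoprotein is annotated, and the record does not state how its expression is driven. The stated purpose contrasts the blue protein, visible in ordinary light, with the inducible GFP. Given the educational origin of both the backbone and the insert, the plasmid suits teaching demonstrations of transformation, gene regulation, visible versus fluorescent reporters, and His-tag protein purification.
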