Addgene plasmid #220782: pGLO-Blue
Purpose: Expresses a blue chromoprotein (visible light) with a his-tag and an inducible GFP (araBAD-promoter)
Depositing lab: Angela Leu. Depositing organization: ETH Zurich (Swiss Federal Institute of Technology).
Backbone
  Vector backbone: pGLO
  Backbone manufacturer: BioRad
  Backbone size w/o insert (bp): 5371
  Total vector size (bp): 6176
  Vector type: Bacterial Expression
Growth in bacteria
  Bacterial resistance: Ampicillin, 100 μg/mL
  Growth temperature: 37°C
  Growth strain: DH5alpha
  Copy number: High Copy
Gene/Insert
  Gene/Insert name: blue chromoprotein (aeBlue)
  Insert size (bp): 714
  Tag / fusion protein: 8xHis (C terminal on insert)
  Cloning method: Restriction Enzyme; 5′ cloning site EcoRI (not destroyed); 3′ cloning site SphI (not destroyed)
  Sequencing primers: 5′ CAC ATG GCA TGG ATG AGC; 3′ CTC ATC CGC CAA AAC AGC
Resource information
  A portion of this plasmid was derived from a plasmid made by: The backbone plasmid (pGLO) was purchased by Bio-Rad. It is an educational plasmid. For the insert it was used the plasmids of amino labs (https://amino.bio/products/engineer-it-kit)
Terms and licenses: Academic/Nonprofit Terms; Industry Terms: Not Available to Industry
How to cite: pGLO-Blue was a gift from Angela Leu (Addgene plasmid # 220782 ; http://n2t.net/addgene:220782 ; RRID:Addgene_220782)
